Addgene plasmid #127258: Met1ILeu ELL2
Purpose: For in vitro translation of human ELL2 with Met1 mutated to Ileu to ask if there is internal initiation
Depositing lab: Christine Milcarek. Depositing organization: University of Pittsburgh (University, School of Medicine, and Cancer Institute). Publication: Transcription elongation factor ELL2 directs immunoglobulin secretion in plasma cells by stimulating altered RNA processing. Martincic K, Alkan SA, Cheatle A, Borghesi L, Milcarek C. Nat Immunol. 2009 Oct;10(10):1102-9. doi: 10.1038/ni.1786. Epub 2009 Sep 13. PubMed 19749764.
Backbone
  Vector backbone: pBluescript
  Backbone manufacturer: Addgene
  Backbone size w/o insert (bp): 3000
  Vector type: in vitro translation
Growth in bacteria
  Bacterial resistance: Ampicillin, 100 μg/mL
  Growth temperature: 37°C
  Growth strain: DH5alpha
  Copy number: Unknown
Gene/Insert
  Gene/Insert name: ELL2 (Met1 to Ileu) (alt name: CM521)
  Species: H. sapiens (human)
  Insert size (bp): 1970
  Mutation: Met1 to Ileu by Quikchange
  Entrez Gene: ELL2 (a.k.a. MRCCAT1)
  Promoter: T7
  Cloning method: Unknown
  Sequencing primers: 5′ T7
Terms and licenses: Academic/Nonprofit Terms; Industry Terms: Not Available to Industry
Depositor comments: see Suppl figure 2 for translation
How to cite: Met1ILeu ELL2 was a gift from Christine Milcarek (Addgene plasmid # 127258 ; http://n2t.net/addgene:127258 ; RRID:Addgene_127258)
