[The description below was written by a language model from this plasmid's Addgene catalogue record and pLannotate feature annotations shown in this document.]
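Description:
Met1ILeu ELL2 is a pBluescript-based plasmid made for in vitro transcription and translation of human ELL2 in which the initiating methionine has been changed to isoleucine by site-directed mutagenesis. It is propagated in E. coli under ampicillin selection. The sequenced record of about 6.2 kb shows the expected phagemid backbone: a high-copy ColE1/pUC-type origin, the β-lactamase gene with its own promoter, an f1 origin for single-stranded DNA production, remnants of the lacZα/lac promoter–operator region, and T7 and T3 phage promoters flanking the cloning site.

The T7 promoter sits near the end of the circular map and reads across the junction into the insert, so T7 RNA polymerase produces sense-strand ELL2 RNA, while the T3 promoter faces the opposite way from the far side. The ELL2 open reading frame is annotated over roughly 1.9 kb, consistent with the catalogued insert size. About 1 kb of unannotated sequence follows it before the remaining cloning-site fragment, which may account for the total being larger than backbone plus stated insert. Between the T7 promoter and the coding sequence, the annotation also picks up a loxP site and a very short match to the chicken β-actin promoter. The record does not explain these, and they are probably carry-over from an earlier cloning source rather than functional parts of this design.

ELL2 is a transcription elongation factor of the super elongation complex and has been linked to the altered RNA processing that supports immunoglobulin secretion in plasma cells. With the first AUG removed, any protein made from this template must start at a downstream site, so the construct tests whether ELL2 undergoes internal translation initiation, presumably by comparison with the wild-type template.
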