Features (pLannotate 1.2.2; 16 found; start..end, strand, type, name):
      1..34      +  protein_bind   loxP: Cre-mediated recombination occurs in the 8-bp core sequence (GCATACAT). Cre recombinase
    395..411     +  promoter       chicken β-actin promoter (fragment): contains a 21-bp deletion relative to the standard chicken β-actin promoter
    429..2348    +  CDS            ELL2: ELL2_HUMAN - Experimental evidence at protein level: Swiss-Prot protein existence level 1. Elongation factor component of the super elongation complex (SEC), a complex required to increase the catalytic rate of RNA polymerase II transcription by suppressing transient pausing by the polymerase at multiple sites along the DNA. Component of the little elongation complex (LEC), a complex required to regulate small nuclear RNA (snRNA) gene transcription by RNA polymerase II and III (PubMed:22195968). Plays a role in immunoglobulin secretion in plasma cells: directs efficient alternative mRNA proces
   3330..3349    +  misc_feature   MCS (fragment): pBluescript multiple cloning site
   3361..3379    -  promoter       T3 promoter: promoter for bacteriophage T3 RNA polymerase
   3424..3440    -  protein_bind   lac operator: The lac repressor binds to the lac operator to inhibit transcription in E. coli. This inhibition can be relieved by adding lactose or isopropyl-β-D-thiogalactopyranoside (IPTG). lac repressor encoded by lacI
   3448..3478    -  promoter       lac promoter: promoter for the E. coli lac operon
   3493..3514    -  protein_bind   CAP binding site: CAP binding activates transcription in the presence of cAMP. E. coli catabolite activator protein
   3527..3619    -  CDS            lacI (fragment): lac repressor; lacI; The lac repressor binds to the lac operator to inhibit transcription in E. coli. This inhibition can be relieved by adding lactose or isopropyl-β-D-thiogalactopyranoside (IPTG).
   3802..4390    -  rep_origin     ori: high-copy-number ColE1/pMB1/pBR322/pUC origin of replication
   4561..5421    -  CDS            AmpR: β-lactamase; bla; confers resistance to ampicillin, carbenicillin, and related antibiotics
   5422..5526    -  promoter       AmpR promoter: bla
   5579..6007    -  rep_origin     f1 ori (sequence partly withheld): f1 bacteriophage origin of replication; arrow indicates direction of (+) strand synthesis
   6012..6169    -  CDS            lacZα (fragment): LacZα fragment of β-galactosidase; lacZ fragment
   6172..6190    +  promoter       T7 promoter: promoter for bacteriophage T7 RNA polymerase
   6199..6222    +  misc_feature   MCS (fragment): pBluescript multiple cloning site
>Addgene plasmid #127258 | Met1ILeu ELL2 | addgene full sequence | sequence record 249674 | Addgene NGS Result
ATAACTTCGTATAGCATACATTATACGAAGTTATGGATCAGGCCAAATCGGCCGAGCTCGAATTCGTCGA
GAGCGGGATAAGTTGGCGCGTCACCTAGACGTCAGCCTCTTACCTCTCGGACGTCCCGTCCCAGGAGCAA
AACTCTAGTGACTTTGGGCCCGCCCCCGTGAGAGTGGAGGGCGGCCGATGAGGGCGGTTCTGAAGGGAAC
AAGACCAATGAGACGAGCCCGGGGCGGGGCGCGGGGCCGGAGGGTGGGGCGGGTGGCGGCGGTGGCAGTC
CGAGGTCTGGCTCCGCGCAGTATATGACAGTACGTCAGCAGCGGGATGGCCCTAGCAGTGGCGGCGGCTG
CAGAAGCCCAAGCAGCCGCGGCCGCAGTGGAGGCTAGAGCCGGAGCGGCGGCGGCGGCGGCACCCCGGGG
AGTTTAAGATCGCGGCGGGGGGGACAGGGGGCCTGCGGGAGGAGCAGCGCTATGGGCTGTCGTGCGGACG
GCTGGGGCAGGACAACATCACCGTACTGCATGTGAAGCTCACCGAGACGGCGATCCGGGCGCTCGAGACT
TACCAGAGCCACAAGAATTTAATTCCTTTTCGACCTTCAATCCAGTTCCAAGGACTCCACGGGCTTGTCA
AAATTCCCAAAAATGATCCCCTCAATGAAGTTCATAACTTTAACTTTTATTTGTCAAATGTGGGCAAAGA
CAACCCTCAGGGCAGCTTTGACTGCATCCAGCAAACATTCTCCAGCTCTGGAGCCTCCCAGCTCAATTGC
CTGGGATTTATACAAGATAAAATTACAGTGTGTGCAACAAACGACTCGTATCAGATGACACGAGAAAGAA
TGACCCAGGCAGAGGAGGAATCCCGCAACCGAAGCACAAAAGTTATCAAACCCGGTGGACCATATGTAGG
GAAAAGAGTGCAAATTCGGAAAGCACCTCAAGCTGTTTCAGATACAGTTCCTGAGAGGAAAAGGTCAACC
CCCATGAACCCTGCAAATACAATTCGAAAGACACATAGCAGCAGCACCATCTCTCAGAGGCCATACAGGG
ACAGGGTGATTCACTTACTGGCCCTGAAGGCCTACAAGAAACCGGAGCTACTTGCTAGACTCCAGAAAGA
TGGTGTCAATCAAAAAGACAAGAACTCCCTGGGAGCAATTCTGCAACAGGTAGCCAATCTGAATTCTAAG
GACCTCTCATATACCTTAAAGGATTATGTTTTTAAAGAGCTTCAAAGAGACTGGCCTGGATACAGTGAAA
TAGACAGACGGTCATTGGAGTCAGTGCTCTCTAGAAAACTAAATCCGTCTCAGAATGCTACAGGCACCAG
CCGTTCAGAATCTCCTGTATGTTCTAGTAGAGATGCTGTATCTTCTCCTCAGAAACGGCTTTTGGATTCA
GAGTTTATTGATCCTTTAATGAATAAAAAAGCCCGAATATCTCACCTGACGAACAGAGTACCACCAACAC
TAAATGGTCATTTGAATCCCACCAGTGAAAAATCGGCTGCAGGCCTCCCACTGCCCCCTGCGGCTGCTGC
CATCCCCACCCCTCCACCGCTGCCTTCAACCTATCTGCCCATCTCACATCCTCCTCAGATTGTAAATTCT
AACTCCAACTCCCCTAGCACTCCAGAAGGCCGGGGGACTCAAGACCTACCTGTTGACAGTTTTAGTCAAA
ACGATAGTATCTATGAGGACCAGCAAGACAAATATACCTCTAGGACTTCTCTGGAAACCTTACCCCCTGG
TTCCGTTCTACTAAAGTGTCCAAAGCCTATGGAAGAAAACCATTCAATGTCTCACAAAAAGTCCAAAAAG
AAGTCTAAAAAACATAAGGAAAAGGACCAAATAAAAAAGCACGACATTGAGACTATTGAGGAAAAGGAGG
AAGATCTTAAGAGAGAAGAGGAAATTGCCAAGCTAAATAACTCCAGTCCAAATTCCAGTGGAGGAGTTAA
AGAGGATTGCACTGCCTCCATGGAACCTTCAGCAATTGAACTCCCAGATTATTTGATAAAATATATCGCT
ATCGTCTCCTATGAGCAACGCCAGAATTATAAGGATGACTTCAATGCAGAGTATGATGAGTACAGAGCTT
TGCATGCCAGGATGGAGACTGTAGCTAGAAGATTTATCAAACTAGATGCACAAAGAAAGCGCCTTTCTCC
AGGCTCAAAAGAGTATCAGAATGTTCATGAAGAAGTCTTACAAGAATATCAGAAGATAAAGCAGTCTAGT
CCCAATTACCATGAAGAAAAATACAGATGTGAATATCTTCATAACAAGCTGGCTCACATCAAAAGGCTAA
TAGGTGAATTTGACCAACAGCAAGCAGAGTCATGGTCCTAGAACTCTGCTTGGACCAGAAGATGTGAATA
AACTTAAGCTTGGAAAAAAAAAAAAAAAAAAAAAAAAAAACGCGTAACCCCCCATTGCAATGGTTGCCTT
AAGGTGTTTGCTAGTTGTGTACATAGTGTGGTTAATCATTAGCTACACTGCTTCCCACTTGATTAGAGCA
ATGGGAAGCATACTGTGGCCTACCAGCATCTGGAAGTGTGTGCTCGATCTGTATGTGTGCAGAGGTGGTG
TGGATGTGAGCGTGCATGAAGGAAAAAAAGCTGCTACTCCTAGTAGGCCAAACGCTCAGGTTAAACAACT
GACGAGTGTTACTGTAGGGTGTTTTTTTGTTTTTTTGTTTTTTTTCTTCTATCAAATTGCTACTTTTGTT
GTGGAAGACAAAAGCATTTCCATTTCAACGAGTTTGTCAGCTTTATTAATGTTGGGCAAAAATTGATATG
TCATGAAAATGAAACAGATCTATAGTTTTGGGACAAAATTATAAAATGAAATGTGTAGGTAACCTATTTA
TATACTGCTATAAAGTATTTTTTGAAGAGAGATATGCAAAGAAGCTATTACCTACATAAGAGGTATATTT
AAAGATTTTTTTTTTTTCATCCTGGTGCCAGGAATATAAAAAAGAGTGGATATATTTAACCATAACATAC
TGTGATTCATCAAACAGCACAAACTTTCATTTCATGGAGTTTATCTGTTGACATTGATTTAAACTGTCAC
TTGTTTTATCATGTGGGAACATAAGTTATGTGGTCAAAAATATAAGGATTTTGAATTAATGTTGATTCAA
GTTGTATTGTCTTTTCAAAGTGCTGCCAGTTGAAAAGGGAAGCATTATGTTTACAAATCTGTTTTGAAAT
GTTTGCCAAAATTTTGGTAGTGTCTTTAATAAAGATGTTTGTCTCCAGCATCCAGAAAAAAAAAAAAAAA
ACTCTCCAGCGCTGGATCCGGCCATAAGGGCCTGATCCTTCGAGGGGGGGCCCGGTACCAGCTTTTGTTC
CCTTTAGTGAGGGTTAATTTCGAGCTTGGCGTAATCATGGTCATAGCTGTTTCCTGTGTGAAATTGTTAT
CCGCTCACAATTCCACACAACATACGAGCCGGAAGCATAAAGTGTAAAGCCTGGGGTGCCTAATGAGTGA
GCTAACTCACATTAATTGCGTTGCGCTCACTGCCCGCTTTCCAGTCGGGAAACCTGTCGTGCCAGCTGCA
TTAATGAATCGGCCAACGCGCGGGGAGAGGCGGTTTGCGTATTGGGCGCTCTTCCGCTTCCTCGCTCACT
GACTCGCTGCGCTCGGTCGTTCGGCTGCGGCGAGCGGTATCAGCTCACTCAAAGGCGGTAATACGGTTAT
CCACAGAATCAGGGGATAACGCAGGAAAGAACATGTGAGCAAAAGGCCAGCAAAAGGCCAGGAACCGTAA
AAAGGCCGCGTTGCTGGCGTTTTTCCATAGGCTCCGCCCCCCTGACGAGCATCACAAAAATCGACGCTCA
AGTCAGAGGTGGCGAAACCCGACAGGACTATAAAGATACCAGGCGTTTCCCCCTGGAAGCTCCCTCGTGC
GCTCTCCTGTTCCGACCCTGCCGCTTACCGGATACCTGTCCGCCTTTCTCCCTTCGGGAAGCGTGGCGCT
TTCTCATAGCTCACGCTGTAGGTATCTCAGTTCGGTGTAGGTCGTTCGCTCCAAGCTGGGCTGTGTGCAC
GAACCCCCCGTTCAGCCCGACCGCTGCGCCTTATCCGGTAACTATCGTCTTGAGTCCAACCCGGTAAGAC
ACGACTTATCGCCACTGGCAGCAGCCACTGGTAACAGGATTAGCAGAGCGAGGTATGTAGGCGGTGCTAC
AGAGTTCTTGAAGTGGTGGCCTAACTACGGCTACACTAGAAGAACAGTATTTGGTATCTGCGCTCTGCTG
AAGCCAGTTACCTTCGGAAAAAGAGTTGGTAGCTCTTGATCCGGCAAACAAACCACCGCTGGTAGCGGTG
GTTTTTTTGTTTGCAAGCAGCAGATTACGCGCAGAAAAAAAGGATCTCAAGAAGATCCTTTGATCTTTTC
TACGGGGTCTGACGCTCAGTGGAACGAAAACTCACGTTAAGGGATTTTGGTCATGAGATTATCAAAAAGG
ATCTTCACCTAGATCCTTTTAAATTAAAAATGAAGTTTTAAATCAATCTAAAGTATATATGAGTAAACTT
GGTCTGACAGTTACCAATGCTTAATCAGTGAGGCACCTATCTCAGCGATCTGTCTATTTCGTTCATCCAT
AGTTGCCTGACTCCCCGTCGTGTAGATAACTACGATACGGGAGGGCTTACCATCTGGCCCCAGTGCTGCA
ATGATACCGCGAGACCCACGCTCACCGGCTCCAGATTTATCAGCAATAAACCAGCCAGCCGGAAGGGCCG
AGCGCAGAAGTGGTCCTGCAACTTTATCCGCCTCCATCCAGTCTATTAATTGTTGCCGGGAAGCTAGAGT
AAGTAGTTCGCCAGTTAATAGTTTGCGCAACGTTGTTGCCATTGCTACAGGCATCGTGGTGTCACGCTCG
TCGTTTGGTATGGCTTCATTCAGCTCCGGTTCCCAACGATCAAGGCGAGTTACATGATCCCCCATGTTGT
GCAAAAAAGCGGTTAGCTCCTTCGGTCCTCCGATCGTTGTCAGAAGTAAGTTGGCCGCAGTGTTATCACT
CATGGTTATGGCAGCACTGCATAATTCTCTTACTGTCATGCCATCCGTAAGATGCTTTTCTGTGACTGGT
GAGTACTCAACCAAGTCATTCTGAGAATAGTGTATGCGGCGACCGAGTTGCTCTTGCCCGGCGTCAATAC
GGGATAATACCGCGCCACATAGCAGAACTTTAAAAGTGCTCATCATTGGAAAACGTTCTTCGGGGCGAAA
ACTCTCAAGGATCTTACCGCTGTTGAGATCCAGTTCGATGTAACCCACTCGTGCACCCAACTGATCTTCA
GCATCTTTTACTTTCACCAGCGTTTCTGGGTGAGCAAAAACAGGAAGGCAAAATGCCGCAAAAAAGGGAA
TAAGGGCGACACGGAAATGTTGAATACTCATACTCTTCCTTTTTCAATATTATTGAAGCATTTATCAGGG
TTATTGTCTCATGAGCGGATACATATTTGAATGTATTTAGAAAAATAAACAAATAGGGGTTCCGCGCACA
TTTCCCCGAAAAGTGCCACCTAAATTGTAAGCGTTAATATTTTGTTAAAATTCGCGTTAAATTTTTGTTA
AATCAGCTCATTTTTTAACCAATAGGCCGAAATCGGCAAAATCCCTTATAAATCAAAAGAATAGACCGAG
ATAGGGT
[37 nt withheld, positions 5678-5714]
AAAGAACGTGGACTCCAACGTCAAAGG
[49 nt withheld, positions 5742-5790]
T
[91 nt withheld, positions 5792-5882]
G
[124 nt withheld, positions 5884-6007]
CCCATTCGCCATTCAGGCTGCGCAACTGTTGGGAAGGGCGATCGGTGCGGGCCTCTTCGCTATTACGCCA
GCTGGCGAAAGGGGGATGTGCTGCAAGGCGATTAAGTTGGGTAACGCCAGGGTTTTCCCAGTCACGACGT
TGTAAAACGACGGCCAGTGAATTGTAATACGACTCACTATAGGGCGAATTGGAGCTCCACCGCGGTGGCG
GCCGC
